Addgene plasmid #91483: pHH0103_VAV2-1/2*
Purpose: Protein expression and purification of human SH3 domain construct VAV2-1/2*
Depositing lab: Sachdev Sidhu. Depositing organization: University of Toronto. Publication: Comprehensive Analysis of the Human SH3 Domain Family Reveals a Wide Variety of Non-canonical Specificities. Teyra J, Huang H, Jain S, Guan X, Dong A, Liu Y, Tempel W, Min J, Tong Y, Kim PM, Bader GD, Sidhu SS. Structure. 2017 Oct 3;25(10):1598-1610.e3. doi: 10.1016/j.str.2017.07.017. Epub 2017 Sep 7. PubMed 28890361.
Backbone
  Vector backbone: pHH0103
  Vector type: Bacterial Expression
Growth in bacteria
  Bacterial resistance: Ampicillin, 100 μg/mL
  Growth temperature: 37°C
  Growth strain: DH5alpha
  Copy number: Low Copy
Gene/Insert
  Gene/Insert name: VAV2-1/2*
  Species: H. sapiens (human)
  Insert size (bp): 242
  Entrez Gene: VAV2 (a.k.a. VAV-2)
  Cloning method: Restriction Enzyme; 5′ cloning site Sfi1 (unknown if destroyed); 3′ cloning site Not1 (unknown if destroyed)
Terms and licenses: Academic/Nonprofit Terms; Industry Terms: Not Available to Industry
How to cite: pHH0103_VAV2-1/2* was a gift from Sachdev Sidhu (Addgene plasmid # 91483 ; http://n2t.net/addgene:91483 ; RRID:Addgene_91483)
