[The description below was written by a language model from this plasmid's Addgene catalogue record and pLannotate feature annotations shown in this document.]
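Description:
pHH0103_VAV2-1/2* is a bacterial expression plasmid built on the pHH0103 backbone for producing and purifying a human SH3 domain construct from VAV2, a guanine nucleotide exchange factor for Rho-family GTPases. The sequenced record is 6,933 nt. The plasmid is maintained in E. coli through a ColE1/pMB1-type origin with the pBR322 bom region and is selected with ampicillin via the bla (TEM beta-lactamase) gene under its own promoter. The catalogue lists it as low copy. Only fragments of rop are annotated, and these flank an f1 phage origin that appears to have been inserted into that gene.

The expression cassette is driven by the tac promoter followed by a lac operator, and the plasmid carries lacI under the lacIq promoter. Transcription is therefore repressed until it is induced with IPTG or lactose. Downstream, the annotated coding features run in order: a 6xHis tag, Schistosoma japonicum glutathione S-transferase, and then the VAV2 fragment. This arrangement is consistent with an N-terminally His- and GST-tagged SH3 domain that can be purified by metal-chelate or glutathione affinity. The insert is recorded as 242 bp cloned between SfiI and NotI sites, of which about 210 bp are annotated as matching VAV2. The record does not explain the "1/2*" designation.

An fd terminator follows the insert. Beyond it lie fragments of M13 gene III, which together with the f1 origin suggest the backbone derives from a phagemid display vector. With the terminator in between, the gene III fragments are probably not part of the intended product, though the record does not say so. Short tetracycline promoter and resistance fragments appear to be non-functional pBR322 remnants. The plasmid belongs to a collection used for a family-wide analysis of human SH3 domain binding specificities.
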