Features (pLannotate 1.2.2; 21 found; start..end, strand, type, name):
     48..125     +  promoter       lacIq promoter: lacI (mutant); In the lacIq allele, a single base change in the promoter boosts expression of the lacI gene about 10-fold.
    126..1208    +  CDS            lacI: lac repressor; lacI; The lac repressor binds to the lac operator to inhibit transcription in E. coli. This inhibition can be relieved by adding lactose or isopropyl-β-D-thiogalactopyranoside (IPTG).
   1221..1242    +  protein_bind   CAP binding site: CAP binding activates transcription in the presence of cAMP. E. coli catabolite activator protein
   1261..1278    +  promoter       tet promoter (fragment): E. coli promoter for tetracycline efflux protein gene
   1451..1479    +  promoter       tac promoter: strong E. coli promoter; hybrid between the trp and lac UV5 promoters
   1487..1503    +  protein_bind   lac operator: The lac repressor binds to the lac operator to inhibit transcription in E. coli. This inhibition can be relieved by adding lactose or isopropyl-β-D-thiogalactopyranoside (IPTG). lac repressor encoded by lacI
   1588..1605    +  CDS            6xHis: 6xHis affinity tag
   1621..2274    +  CDS            GST26_SCHJA: Experimental evidence at protein level: Swiss-Prot protein existence level 1. GST isoenzymes appear to play a central role in the parasite detoxification system. Other functions are also suspected including a role in increasing the solubility of haematin in the parasite gut. From Schistosoma japonicum (Blood fluke).
   2353..2562    +  CDS            VAV2 (fragment): VAV2_HUMAN - Experimental evidence at protein level: Swiss-Prot protein existence level 1. Guanine nucleotide exchange factor for the Rho family of Ras- related GTPases. Plays an important role in angiogenesis. Its recruitment by phosphorylated EPHA2 is critical for EFNA1-induced RAC1 GTPase activation and vascular endothelial cell migration and assembly (By similarity). From Homo sapiens (Human).
   2578..2625    +  terminator     fd terminator (sequence withheld): central terminator from bacteriophage fd (Otsuka and Kunisawa, 1982)
   2630..2842    +  CDS            M13 gene III (fragment) (sequence partly withheld): pIII; III; minor coat protein
   2857..3327    +  CDS            M13 gene III (fragment) (sequence partly withheld): pIII; III; minor coat protein
   3349..3419    +  CDS            TcR (fragment): tetracycline efflux protein; tet; confers resistance to tetracycline
   3661..4041    -  CDS            YPB1_ECOLX: Protein predicted: Swiss-Prot protein existence level 4. From Escherichia coli.
   4058..4209    +  CDS            rop (fragment): Rop protein, which maintains plasmids at low copy number; rop
   4245..4673    -  rep_origin     f1 ori (sequence partly withheld): f1 bacteriophage origin of replication; arrow indicates direction of (+) strand synthesis
   4682..4721    +  CDS            rop (fragment): Rop protein, which maintains plasmids at low copy number; rop
   4823..4963    +  misc_feature   bom: basis of mobility region from pBR322
   5149..5736    -  rep_origin     ori: high-copy-number ColE1/pMB1/pBR322/pUC origin of replication
   5910..6767    -  CDS            bla: BLAT_ECOLX - Experimental evidence at protein level: Swiss-Prot protein existence level 1. TEM-type are the most prevalent beta-lactamases in enterobacteria; they hydrolyze the beta-lactam bond in susceptible beta-lactam antibiotics, thus conferring resistance to penicillins and cephalosporins. TEM-3 and TEM-4 are capable of hydrolyzing cefotaxime and ceftazidime. TEM-5 is capable of hydrolyzing ceftazidime. TEM-6 is capable of hydrolyzing ceftazidime and aztreonam. TEM-8/CAZ-2, TEM- 16/CAZ-7 and TEM-24/CAZ-6 are markedly active against ceftazidime. IRT- 4 shows resistance to beta-lactamase in
   6768..6872    -  promoter       AmpR promoter: bla
>Addgene plasmid #91483 | pHH0103_VAV2-1/2* | addgene full sequence | sequence record 192375 | Addgene NGS Result
TATAAAAATAGGCGTATCACGAGGCCCTTTCGTCTTCAAGAATTCCCGACACCATCGAATGGTGCAAAAC
CTTTCGCGGTATGGCATGATAGCGCCCGGAAGAGAGTCAATTCAGGGTGGTGAATGTGAAACCAGTAACG
TTATACGATGTCGCAGAGTATGCCGGTGTCTCTTATCAGACCGTTTCCCGCGTGGTGAACCAGGCCAGCC
ACGTTTCTGCGAAAACGCGGGAAAAAGTGGAAGCGGCGATGGCGGAGCTGAATTACATTCCCAACCGCGT
GGCACAACAACTGGCGGGCAAACAGTCGTTGCTGATTGGCGTTGCCACCTCCAGTCTGGCCCTGCACGCG
CCGTCGCAAATTGTCGCGGCGATTAAATCTCGCGCCGATCAACTGGGTGCCAGCGTGGTGGTGTCGATGG
TAGAACGAAGCGGCGTCGAAGCCTGTAAAGCGGCGGTGCACAATCTTCTCGCGCAACGCGTCAGTGGGCT
GATCATTAACTATCCGCTGGATGACCAGGATGCCATTGCTGTGGAAGCTGCCTGCACTAATGTTCCGGCG
TTATTTCTTGATGTCTCTGACCAGACACCCATCAACAGTATTATTTTCTCCCATGAAGACGGTACGCGAC
TGGGCGTGGAGCATCTGGTCGCATTGGGTCACCAGCAAATCGCGCTGTTAGCGGGCCCATTAAGTTCTGT
CTCGGCGCGTCTGCGTCTGGCTGGCTGGCATAAATATCTCACTCGCAATCAAATTCAGCCGATAGCGGAA
CGGGAAGGCGACTGGAGTGCCATGTCCGGTTTTCAACAAACCATGCAAATGCTGAATGAGGGCATCGTTC
CCACTGCGATGCTGGTTGCCAACGATCAGATGGCGCTGGGCGCAATGCGCGCCATTACCGAGTCCGGGCT
GCGCGTTGGTGCGGATATCTCGGTAGTGGGATACGACGATACCGAAGACAGCTCATGTTATATCCCGCCG
TTAACCACCATCAAACAGGATTTTCGCCTGCTGGGGCAAACCAGCGTGGACCGCTTGCTGCAACTCTCTC
AGGGCCAGGCGGTGAAGGGCAATCAGCTGTTGCCCGTCTCACTGGTGAAAAGAAAAACCACCCTGGCGCC
CAATACGCAAACCGCCTCTCCCCGCGCGTTGGCCGATTCATTAATGCAGCTGGCACGACAGGTTTCCCGA
CTGGAAAGCGGGCAGTGAGCGCAACGCAATTAATGTAAGTTAGCTCACTCATTAGGCACAATTCTCATGT
TTGACAGCTTATCATCGACTGCACGGTGCACCAATGCTTCTGGCGTCAGGCAGCCATCGGAAGCTGTGGT
ATGGCTGTGCAGGTCGTAAATCACTGCATAATTCGTGTCGCTCAAGGCGCACTCCCGTTCTGGATAATGT
TTTTTGCGCCGACATCATAACGGTTCTGGCAAATATTCTGAAATGAGCTGTTGACAATTAATCATCGGCT
CGTATAATGTGTGGAATTGTGAGCGGATAACAATTTCACACAGGAAACAGCCAGTCCGTTTAGGTGTTTT
CACGAGCACTTCACCAACAAGGACCATAGATTATGAAAATCGAAGAACACCATCACCATCACCATTCCAG
CGGTAAGCTTATGTCCCCTATACTAGGTTATTGGAAAATTAAGGGCCTTGTGCAACCCACTCGACTTCTT
TTGGAATATCTTGAAGAAAAATATGAAGAGCATTTGTATGAGCGCGATGAAGGTGATAAATGGCGAAACA
AAAAGTTTGAATTGGGTTTGGAGTTTCCCAATCTTCCTTATTATATTGATGGTGATGTTAAATTAACACA
GTCTATGGCCATCATACGTTATATAGCTGACAAGCACAACATGTTGGGTGGTTGTCCAAAAGAGCGTGCA
GAGATTTCAATGCTTGAAGGAGCGGTTTTGGATATTAGATACGGTGTTTCGAGAATTGCATATAGTAAAG
ACTTTGAAACTCTCAAAGTTGATTTTCTTAGCAAGCTACCTGAAATGCTGAAAATGTTCGAAGATCGTTT
ATGTCATAAAACATATTTAAATGGTGATCATGTAACCCATCCTGACTTCATGTTGTATGACGCTCTTGAT
GTTGTTTTATACATGGACCCAATGTGCCTGGATGCGTTCCCAAAATTAGTTTGTTTTAAAAAACGTATTG
AAGCTATCCCACAAATTGATAAGTACTTGAAATCCAGCAAGTATATAGCATGGCCTTTGCAGGGCTGGCA
AGCCACGTTTGGTGGTGGCGACCATCCTCCAAAATCGGATCTGGAAGTTCTGTTCCAGGGGCCCCTGTCC
AGCGGTCTGGTTCCGCGTGGTTCCGGTACCGCGGCCCAGCCGGCCATGGCCCAGGGCGCGCTGCCGAAAA
TGGTTGCCGTCCAGAACTATCATGGTAATCCAGCCCCACCAGGTAAACCAGTTCTGACCTTCCAAACCGG
TGATGTTCTGGAACTGCTGCGTGGTGATCCAGAATCTCCATGGTGGGAAGGTCGTCTGGTTCAAACCCGT
AAATCCGGTTACTTTCCGTCCTCTTCCGTTAAACCATGTCCAGCGGCCGCATA
[142 nt withheld, positions 2574-2715]
C
[98 nt withheld, positions 2717-2814]
AGTTTGTACTGGTGACGAAACTCAGTGTCTAGCTAGAGTGGC
[149 nt withheld, positions 2857-3005]
T
[41 nt withheld, positions 3007-3047]
T
[62 nt withheld, positions 3049-3110]
A
[35 nt withheld, positions 3112-3146]
CCTCCCTCAATCGGTTGAATGTCGCCCTTTTGTCTTTGGCGCTGGTAAACCATATGAA
[86 nt withheld, positions 3205-3290]
T
[54 nt withheld, positions 3292-3345]
CTAGCGCCGCCCTATACCTTGTCTGCCTCCCCGCGTTGCGTCGCGGTGCATGGAGCCGGGCCACCTCGAC
CTGAATGGAAGCCGGCGGCACCTCGCTAACGGATTCACCACTCCAAGAATTGGAGCCAATCAATTCTTGC
GGAGAACTGTGAATGCGCAAACCAACCCTTGGCAGAACATATCCATCGCGTCCGCCATCTCCAGCAGCCG
CACGCGGCGCATCTCGGGCAGCGTTGGGTCCTGGCCACGGGTGCGCATGATCGTGCTCCTGTCGTTGAGG
ACCCGGCTAGGCTGGCGGGGTTGCCTTACTGGTTAGCAGAATGAATCACCGATACGCGAGCGAACGTGAA
GCGACTGCTGCTGCAAAACGTCTGCGACCTGAGCAACAACATGAATGGTCTTCGGTTTCCGTGTTTCGTA
AAGTCTGGAAACGCGGAAGTCAGCGCCCTGCACCATTATGTTCCGGATCTGCATCGCAGGATGCTGCTGG
CTACCCTGTGGAACACCTACATCTGTATTAACGAAGCGCTGGCATTGACCCTGAGTGATTTTTCTCTGGT
CCCGCCGCATCCATACCGCCAGTTGTTTACCCTCACAACGTTCCAGTAACCGGGCATGTTCATCATCAGT
AACCCGTATCGTGAGCATCCTCTCTCGTTTCATCGGTATCATTACCCCCATGAACAGAAATCCCCCTTAC
ACGGAGGCATCAGTGACCAAACAGGAAAAAACCGCCCTTAACATGGCCCGCTTTATCAGAAGCCAGACAT
TAACGCTTCTGGAGAAACTCAACGAGCTGGACGCGGATGAACAGGCAGACATCTGTGAATCGCTTCACGA
CCACGCTGATGAGCTTTACCGCAGGATCCGCGAAATTGTAAGCGTTAATATTTTGTTAAAATTCGCGTTA
AATTTTTGTTAAATCAGCTCATTTTTTAACCAATAGGCCGAAATCGGCAAAATCCCTTATAAATCAAAAG
AATAGACCGAGATAGGGT
[37 nt withheld, positions 4344-4380]
AAAGAACGTGGACTCCAACGTCAAAGG
[49 nt withheld, positions 4408-4456]
T
[91 nt withheld, positions 4458-4548]
G
[124 nt withheld, positions 4550-4673]
CGCGGATCCTGCCTCGCGCGTTTCGGTGATGACGGTGAAAACCTCTGACACATGCAGCTCCCGGAGACGG
TCACAGCTTGTCTGTAAGCGGATGCCGGGAGCAGACAAGCCCGTCAGGGCGCGTCAGCGGGTGTTGGCGG
GTGTCGGGGCGCAGCCATGACCCAGTCACGTAGCGATAGCGGAGTGTATACTGGCTTAACTATGCGGCAT
CAGAGCAGATTGTACTGAGAGTGCACCATATGCGGTGTGAAATACCGCACAGATGCGTAAGGAGAAAATA
CCGCATCAGGCGCTCTTCCGCTTCCTCGCTCACTGACTCGCTGCGCTCGGTCGTTCGGCTGCGGCGAGCG
GTATCAGCTCACTCAAAGGCGGTAATACGGTTATCCACAGAATCAGGGGATAACGCAGGAAAGAACATGT
GAGCAAAAGGCCAGCAAAAGGCCAGGAACCGTAAAAAGGCCGCGTTGCTGGCGTTTTTCCATAGGCTCCG
CCCCCCTGACGAGCATCACAAAAATCGACGCTCAAGTCAGAGGTGGCGAAACCCGACAGGACTATAAAGA
TACCAGGGTTTCCCCCTGGAAGCTCCCTCGTGCGCTCTCCTGTTCCGACCCTGCCGCTTACCGGATACCT
GTCCGCCTTTCTCCCTTCGGGAAGCGTGGCGCTTTCTCATAGCTCACGCTGTAGGTATCTCAGTTCGGTG
TAGGTCGTTCGCTCCAAGCTGGGCTGTGTGCACGAACCCCCCGTTCAGCCCGACCGCTGCGCCTTATCCG
GTAACTATCGTCTTGAGTCCAACCCGGTAAGACACGACTTATCGCCACTGGCAGCAGCCACTGGTAACAG
GATTAGCAGAGCGAGGTATGTAGGCGGTGCTACAGAGTTCTTGAAGTGGTGGCCTAACTACGGCTACACT
AGAAGGACAGTATTTGGTATCTGCGCTCTGCTGAAGCCAGTTACCTTCGGAAAAAGAGTTGGTAGCTCTT
GATCCGGCAAACAAACCACCGCTGGTAGCGGTGGTTTTTTTGTTTGCAAGCAGCAGATTACGCGCAGAAA
AAAAGGATCTCAAGAAGATCCTTTGATCTTTTCTACGGGGTCTGACGCTCAGTGGAACGAAAACTCACGT
TAAGGGATTTTGGTCATGAGATTATCAAAAAGGATCTTCACCTAGATCCTTTTAAATTAAAAATGAAGTT
TTAAATCAATCTAAAGTATATATGAGTAAACTTGGTCTGACAGTTACCAATGCTTAATCAGTGAGGCACC
TATCTCAGCGATCTGTCTATTTCGTTCATCCATAGTTGCCTGACTCCCCGTCGTGTAGATAACTACGATA
CGGGAGGGCTTACCATCTGGCCCCAGTGCTGCAATGATACCGCGAGACCCACGCTCACCGGCTCCAGATT
TATCAGCAATAAACCAGCCAGCCGGAAGGGCCGAGCGCAGAAGTGGTCCTGCAACTTTATCCGCCTCCAT
CCAGTCTATTAATTGTTGCCGGGAAGCTAGAGTAAGTAGTTCGCCAGTTAATAGTTTGCGCAACGTTGTT
GCCATTGCTGCAGGCATCGTGGTGTCACGCTCGTCGTTTGGTATGGCTTCATTCAGCTCCGGTTCCCAAC
GATCAAGGCGAGTTACATGATCCCCCATATTGTGCAAAAAAGCGGTTAGCTCCTTCGGTCCTCCGATCGT
TGTCAGAAGTAAGTTGGCCGCAGTGTTATCACTCATGGTTATGGCAGCACTGCATAATTCTCTTACTGTC
ATGCCATCCGTAAGATGCTTTTCTGTGACTGGTGAGTACTCAACCAAGTCATTCTGAGAATAGTGTATGC
GGCGACCGAGTTGCTCTTGCCCGGCGTCAACACGGGATAATACCGCGCCACATAGCAGAACTTTAAAAGT
GCTCATCATTGGAAAACGTTCTTCGGGGCGAAAACTCTCAAGGATCTTACCGCTGTTGAGATCCAGTTCG
ATGTAACCCACTCGTGCACCCAACTGATCTTCAGCATCTTTTACTTTCACCAGCGTTTCTGGGTGAGCAA
AAACAGGAAGGCAAAATGCCGCAAAAAAGGGAATAAGGGCGACACGGAAATGTTGAATACTCATACTCTT
CCTTTTTCAATATTATTGAAGCATTTATCAGGGTTATTGTCTCATGAGCGGATACATATTTGAATGTATT
TAGAAAAATAAACAAATAGGGGTTCCGCGCACATTTCCCCGAAAAGTGCCACCTGACGTCTAAGAAACCA
TTATTATCATGACATTAACC
