>Addgene plasmid #91483 | pHH0103_VAV2-1/2* | depositor partial sequence | sequence record 175971 | insert sequence
GGTACCGAATTCGGATCCGCGCGCTGCCGAAAATGGTTGCCGTCCAGAACTATCATGGTAATCCAGCCCC
ACCAGGTAAACCAGTTCTGACCTTCCAAACCGGTGATGTTCTGGAACTGCTGCGTGGTGATCCAGAATCT
CCATGGTGGGAAGGTCGTCTGGTTCAAACCCGTAAATCCGGTTACTTTCCGTCCTCTTCCGTTAAACCAT
GTCCAGCGGCCGCTAGCTAAGTCGACGAGCTC
